>Addgene plasmid #53149 | pcDNA3.1 SIRT6_H133Y | addgene partial sequence | sequence record 83880 | CMV-F 5'-CGCAAATGGGCGGTAGGCGTG-3'
AGCTCTCTGGCTAACTAGAGAACCCACTGCTTACTGGCTTATCGAAATTAATACGACTCACTATAGGGAG
ACCCAAGCTGGCTAGCGTTTAAACTTAAGCTTGGTACCGAGCTCGGATCCGAATTCCATGTCGGTGAATT
ACGCGGCGGGGCTGTCGCCGTACGCGGACAAGGGCAAGTGCGGCCTCCCGGAGATCTTCGACCCCCCGGA
GGAGCTGGAGCGGAAGGTGTGGGAACTGGCGAGGCTGGTCTGGCAGTCTTCCAATGTGGTGTTCCACACG
GGTGCCGGCATCAGCACTGCCTCTGGCATCCCCGACTTCAGGGGTCCCCACGGAGTCTGGACCATGGAGG
AGCGAGGTCTGGCCCCCAAGTTCGACACCACCTTTGAGAGCGCGCGGCCCACGCAGACCCACATGGCGCT
GGTGCAGCTGGAGCGCGTGGGCCTCCTCCGCTTCCTGGTCAGCCAGAACGTGGACGGGCTCCATGTGCGC
TCAGGCTTCCCCAGGGACAAACTGGCAGAGCTTTACGGGAACATGTTTGTGGAAGAATGTGCCAAGTGTA
AGACGCAGTACGTCCGAGACACAGTCGTGGGCACCATGGGCCTGAAGGCCACGGGCCGGCTCTGCACCGT
GGCTAAGGCAAGGGGGCTGCGAGCCTGCAGGGGAGAGCTGAGGGACACCATCCTAGACTGGGAGGACTCC
CTGCCCGACCGGGACCTGGCACTCGCCGATGAGGCCAGCAGGAACGCCGACCTGTCCATCACGCTGGGTA
CATCGCTGCAGATCCGGCCCAGCGGGAACCTGCCGCTGGCTACCAAGCGCCGGGGAGGCCGCCTGGTCAT
CGTCAACCTGCAGCCCACCAAGCACGACCGCCATGCTGACCTCCGCATCC
