>Addgene plasmid #53149 | pcDNA3.1 SIRT6_H133Y | addgene partial sequence | sequence record 84156 | BGH-rev 5'-TAGAAGGCACAGTCGAGG-3'
TAGATTACTTGTCATCGTCGTCCTTGTAGTCTCCTCCGAATTCGCTGGGGACCGCCTTGGCCTTCACCCT
TTTGGGGGGTCTGTGGGGGGCAGGGCTGGTGGGCCGCTCCCGTTTGGGGCTGGCGGGCTCTGAGCCGTTG
TGCTGGGCGCAGGGCTCCTGCTTGGGGCCGGCGGGGATAGAGCCGTTGATCCGGGTGGGAGATTCCTCCT
TGGGCTCCAGCTTGGGGGTGGGCGGGCGGGGCAGGGGTGGCAGCGCCCTCTCCAGCACACGGGGGCCGTC
CCAGGCGGGGATCTCCAGCCCCAGGTGCTTCATGAGCCGGGTCATGACCTCGTCAACGTAGCCATGGATG
CGGAGGTCAGCATGGCGGTCGTGCTTGGTGGGCTGCAGGTTGACGATGACCAGGCGGCCTCCCCGGCGCT
TGGTAGCCAGCGGCAGGTTCCCGCTGGGCCGGATCTGCAGCGATGTACCCAGCGTGATGGACAGGTCGGC
GTTCCTGCTGGCCTCATCGGCGAGTGCCAGGTCCCGGTCGGGCAGGGAGTCCTCCCAGTCTAGGATGGTG
TCCCTCAGCTCTCCCCTGCAGGCTCGCAGCCCCCTTGCCTTAGCCACGGTGCAGAGCCGGCCCGTGGCCT
TCAGGCCCATGGTGCCCACGACTGTGTCTCGGACGTACTGCGTCTTACACTTGGCACATTCTTCCACAAA
CATGTTCCCGTAAAGCTCTGCC
