[The description below was written by a language model from this plasmid's Addgene catalogue record.]
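Description:
pcDNA3.1 SIRT6_H133Y is a mammalian expression plasmid built on the Invitrogen pcDNA3.1 backbone (5428 bp without insert) that drives production of a catalytically inactive form of human sirtuin 6 (SIRT6). It is maintained in E. coli as a high-copy plasmid under ampicillin selection. No feature table accompanies the record, so other backbone elements, such as the replication origin and any mammalian selection marker, are not itemised. The listing of a BGH reverse sequencing primer is consistent with the bovine growth hormone polyadenylation region that normally lies downstream of the cloning site in this vector family.

The insert is the human SIRT6 coding sequence carrying the H133Y substitution, which the record describes as abolishing catalytic activity. It was cloned by restriction digestion into an EcoRI site, with EcoRI retained at both the 5′ and 3′ junctions. Transcription is driven by the CMV promoter, a strong constitutive promoter in many mammalian cell types. The protein is expressed with a C-terminal FLAG epitope, recorded as being supplied by the backbone, which allows detection or immunoprecipitation with anti-FLAG antibodies.

The stated purpose is expression of enzymatically dead SIRT6. Such a construct typically serves as a negative control alongside the wild-type enzyme, helping to distinguish effects that need SIRT6 catalytic activity from those that depend only on the presence of the protein. The associated publication characterises SIRT6 as a histone H3 lysine 9 deacetylase that modulates telomeric chromatin, which is the context in which this mutant was used.
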