Addgene plasmid #53149: pcDNA3.1 SIRT6_H133Y
Purpose: expression vector for catalyitc inactive human Sirtuin6
Depositing lab: Katrin Chua. Depositing organization: Stanford University. Publication: SIRT6 is a histone H3 lysine 9 deacetylase that modulates telomeric chromatin. Michishita E, McCord RA, Berber E, Kioi M, Padilla-Nash H, Damian M, Cheung P, Kusumoto R, Kawahara TL, Barrett JC, Chang HY, Bohr VA, Ried T, Gozani O, Chua KF. Nature. 2008 Mar 27;452(7186):492-6. doi: 10.1038/nature06736. Epub 2008 Mar 12. PubMed 18337721.
Backbone
  Vector backbone: pcDNA3.1
  Backbone manufacturer: Invitrogen
  Backbone size w/o insert (bp): 5428
  Vector type: Mammalian Expression
Growth in bacteria
  Bacterial resistance: Ampicillin, 100 μg/mL
  Growth temperature: 37°C
  Growth strain: DH5alpha
  Copy number: High Copy
Gene/Insert
  Gene/Insert name: Sirt6 (alt name: sirtuin 6)
  Species: H. sapiens (human)
  Mutation: H133Y, catalytic inactive
  GenBank ID: AK225567 AK074810
  Entrez Gene: SIRT6 (a.k.a. SIR2L6, hSIRT6)
  Promoter: CMV
  Tag / fusion protein: FLAG (C terminal on backbone)
  Cloning method: Restriction Enzyme; 5′ cloning site EcoRI (not destroyed); 3′ cloning site EcoRI (not destroyed)
  Sequencing primers: 5′ CMV-F; 3′ BGHrev
Terms and licenses: Academic/Nonprofit Terms; Industry Terms: Not Available to Industry
How to cite: pcDNA3.1 SIRT6_H133Y was a gift from Katrin Chua (Addgene plasmid # 53149 ; http://n2t.net/addgene:53149 ; RRID:Addgene_53149)
